>Addgene plasmid #57133 | mPA-GFP-Farnesyl-5 | addgene full sequence | sequence record 393243 | Addgene NGS Result
ACAGGATGAGGATCGTTTCGCATGATTGAACAAGATGGATTGCACGCAGGTTCTCCGGCCGCTTGGGTGG
AGAGGCTATTCGGCTATGACTGGGCACAACAGACAATCGGCTGCTCTGATGCCGCCGTGTTCCGGCTGTC
AGCGCAGGGGCGCCCGGTTCTTTTTGTCAAGACCGACCTGTCCGGTGCCCTGAATGAACTGCAAGACGAG
GCAGCGCGGCTATCGTGGCTGGCCACGACGGGCGTTCCTTGCGCAGCTGTGCTCGACGTTGTCACTGAAG
CGGGAAGGGACTGGCTGCTATTGGGCGAAGTGCCGGGGCAGGATCTCCTGTCATCTCACCTTGCTCCTGC
CGAGAAAGTATCCATCATGGCTGATGCAATGCGGCGGCTGCATACGCTTGATCCGGCTACCTGCCCATTC
GACCACCAAGCGAAACATCGCATCGAGCGAGCACGTACTCGGATGGAAGCCGGTCTTGTCGATCAGGATG
ATCTGGACGAAGAGCATCAGGGGCTCGCGCCAGCCGAACTGTTCGCCAGGCTCAAGGCGAGCATGCCCGA
CGGCGAGGATCTCGTCGTGACCCATGGCGATGCCTGCTTGCCGAATATCATGGTGGAAAATGGCCGCTTT
TCTGGATTCATCGACTGTGGCCGGCTGGGTGTGGCGGACCGCTATCAGGACATAGCGTTGGCTACCCGTG
ATATTGCTGAAGAGCTTGGCGGCGAATGGGCTGACCGCTTCCTCGTGCTTTACGGTATCGCCGCTCCCGA
TTCGCAGCGCATCGCCTTCTATCGCCTTCTTGACGAGTTCTTCTGAGCGGGACTCTGGGGTTCGAAATGA
CCGACCAAGCGACGCCCAACCTGCCATCACGAGATTTCGATTCCACCGCCGCCTTCTATGAAAGGTTGGG
CTTCGGAATCGTTTTCCGGGACGCCGGCTGGATGATCCTCCAGCGCGGGGATCTCATGCTGGAGTTCTTC
GCCCACCCTAGGGGGAGGCTAACTGAAACACGGAAGGAGACAATACCGGAAGGAACCCGCGCTATGACGG
CAATAAAAAGACAGAATAAAACGCACGGTGTTGGGTCGTTTGTTCATAAACGCGGGGTTCGGTCCCAGGG
CTGGCACTCTGTCGATACCCCACCGAGACCCCATTGGGGCCAATACGCCCGCGTTTCTTCCTTTTCCCCA
CCCCACCCCCCAAGTTCGGGTGAAGGCCCAGGGCTCGCAGCCAACGTCGGGGCGGCAGGCCCTGCCATAG
CCTCAGGTTACTCATATATACTTTAGATTGATTTAAAACTTCATTTTTAATTTAAAAGGATCTAGGTGAA
GATCCTTTTTGATAATCTCATGACCAAAATCCCTTAACGTGAGTTTTCGTTCCACTGAGCGTCAGACCCC
GTAGAAAAGATCAAAGGATCTTCTTGAGATCCTTTTTTTCTGCGCGTAATCTGCTGCTTGCAAACAAAAA
AACCACCGCTACCAGCGGTGGTTTGTTTGCCGGATCAAGAGCTACCAACTCTTTTTCCGAAGGTAACTGG
CTTCAGCAGAGCGCAGATACCAAATACTGTTCTTCTAGTGTAGCCGTAGTTAGGCCACCACTTCAAGAAC
TCTGTAGCACCGCCTACATACCTCGCTCTGCTAATCCTGTTACCAGTGGCTGCTGCCAGTGGCGATAAGT
CGTGTCTTACCGGGTTGGACTCAAGACGATAGTTACCGGATAAGGCGCAGCGGTCGGGCTGAACGGGGGG
TTCGTGCACACAGCCCAGCTTGGAGCGAACGACCTACACCGAACTGAGATACCTACAGCGTGAGCTATGA
GAAAGCGCCACGCTTCCCGAAGGGAGAAAGGCGGACAGGTATCCGGTAAGCGGCAGGGTCGGAACAGGAG
AGCGCACGAGGGAGCTTCCAGGGGGAAACGCCTGGTATCTTTATAGTCCTGTCGGGTTTCGCCACCTCTG
ACTTGAGCGTCGATTTTTGTGATGCTCGTCAGGGGGGCGGAGCCTATGGAAAAACGCCAGCAACGCGGCC
TTTTTACGGTTCCTGGCCTTTTGCTGGCCTTTTGCTCACATGTTCTTTCCTGCGTTATCCCCTGATTCTG
TGGATAACCGTATTACCGCCATGCATTAGTTATTAATAGTAATCAATTACGGGGTCATTAGTTCATAGCC
CATATATGGAGTTCCGCGTTACATAACTTACGGTAAATGGCCCGCCTGGCTGACCGCCCAACGACCCCCG
CCCATTGACGTCAATAATGACGTATGTTCCCATAGTAACGCCAATAGGGACTTTCCATTGACGTCAATGG
GTGGAGTATTTACGGTAAACTGCCCACTTGGCAGTACATCAAGTGTATCATATGCCAAGTACGCCCCCTA
TTGACGTCAATGACGGTAAATGGCCCGCCTGGCATTATGCCCAGTACATGACCTTATGGGACTTTCCTAC
TTGGCAGTACATCTACGTATTAGTCATCGCTATTACCATGGTGATGCGGTTTTGGCAGTACATCAATGGG
CGTGGATAGCGGTTTGACTCACGGGGATTTCCAAGTCTCCACCCCATTGACGTCAATGGGAGTTTGTTTT
GGCACCAAAATCAACGGGACTTTCCAAAATGTCGTAACAACTCCGCCCCATTGACGCAAATGGGCGGTAG
GCGTGTACGGTGGGAGGTCTATATAAGCAGAGCTGGTTTAGTGAACCGTCAGATCCGCTAGCGCTACCGG
TCGCCACCATGGTGAGCAAGGGCGAGGAGCTGTTCACCGGGGTGGTGCCCATCCTGGTCGAGCTGGACGG
CGACGTAAACGGCCACAAGTTCAGCGTGTCCGGCGAGGGCGAGGGCGATGCCACCTACGGCAAGCTGACC
CTGAAGTTCATCTGCACCACCGGCAAGCTGCCCGTGCCCTGGCCCACCCTCGTGACCACCTTCAGCTACG
GCGTGCAGTGCTTCAGCCGCTACCCCGACCACATGAAGCAGCACGACTTCTTCAAGTCCGCCATGCCCGA
AGGCTACGTCCAGGAGCGCACCATCTTCTTCAAGGACGACGGCAACTACAAGACCCGCGCCGAGGTGAAG
TTCGAGGGCGACACCCTGGTGAACCGCATCGAGCTGAAGGGCATCGACTTCAAGGAGGACGGCAACATCC
TGGGGCACAAGCTGGAGTACAACTACAACAGCCACAACGTCTATATCATGGCCGACAAGCAGAAGAACGG
CATCAAGGCCAACTTCAAGATCCGCCACAACATCGAGGACGGCAGCGTGCAGCTCGCCGACCACTACCAG
CAGAACACCCCCATCGGCGACGGCCCCGTGCTGCTGCCCGACAACCACTACCTGAGCCACCAGTCCAAGC
TGAGCAAAGACCCCAACGAGAAGCGCGATCACATGGTCCTGCTGGAGTTCGTGACCGCCGCCGGGATCAC
TCTCGGCATGGACGAGCTGTACAAGTCCGGACTCAGATCTAAGCTGAACCCTCCTGATGAGAGTGGCCCC
GGCTGCATGAGCTGCAAGTGTGTGCTCTCCTGAGAATTCTGCAGTCGACGGTACCGCGGGCCCGGGATCC
ACCGGATCTAGATAACTGATCATAATCAGCCATACCACATTTGTAGAGGTTTTACTTGCTTTAAAAAACC
TCCCACACCTCCCCCTGAACCTGAAACATAAAATGAATGCAATTGTTGTTGTTAACTTGTTTATTGCAGC
TTATAATGGTTACAAATAAAGCAATAGCATCACAAATTTCACAAATAAAGCATTTTTTTCACTGCATTCT
AGTTGTGGTTTGTCCAAACTCATCAATGTATCTTAACGCGTAAATTGTAAGCGTTAATATTTTGTTAAAA
TTCGCGTTAAATTTTTGTTAAATCAGCTCATTTTTTAACCAATAGGCCGAAATCGGCAAAATCCCTTATA
AATCAAAAGAATAGACCGAGATAGGGT
[37 nt withheld, positions 3948-3984]
AAAGAACGTGGACTCCAACGTCAAAGG
[49 nt withheld, positions 4012-4060]
T
[91 nt withheld, positions 4062-4152]
G
[124 nt withheld, positions 4154-4277]
CAGGTGGCACTTTTCGGGGAAATGTGCGCGGAACCCCTATTTGTTTATTTTTCTAAATACATTCAAATAT
GTATCCGCTCATGAGACAATAACCCTGATAAATGCTTCAATAATATTGAAAAAGGAAGAGTCCTGAGGCG
GAAAGAACCAGCTGTGGAATGTGTGTCAGTTAGGGTGTGGAAAGTCCCCAGGCTCCCCAGCAGGCAGAAG
TATGCAAAGCATGCATCTCAATTAGTCAGCAACCAGGTGTGGAAAGTCCCCAGGCTCCCCAGCAGGCAGA
AGTATGCAAAGCATGCATCTCAATTAGTCAGCAACCATAGTCCCGCCCCTAACTCCGCCCATCCCGCCCC
TAACTCCGCCCAGTTCCGCCCATTCTCCGCCCCATGGCTGACTAATTTTTTTTATTTATGCAGAGGCCGA
GGCCGCCTCGGCCTCTGAGCTATTCCAGAAGTAGTGAGGAGGCTTTTTTGGAGGCCTAGGCTTTTGCAAA
GATCGATCAAGAG
Features (pLannotate 1.2.2; 15 found; start..end, strand, type, name):
     22..816     +  CDS            NeoR/KanR: aminoglycoside phosphotransferase from Tn5; aph(3')-II (or nptII); confers resistance to neomycin, kanamycin, and G418 (Geneticin®)
    837..989     +  CDS            ble (fragment): BLE_KLEPN - Experimental evidence at protein level: Swiss-Prot protein existence level 1. Binding protein with a strong affinity to the bleomycin family of antibiotics. Binds to CL990; an antimitotic-antibiotic compound. From Klebsiella pneumoniae.
   1048..1095    +  polyA_signal   HSV TK poly(A) signal: herpes simplex virus thymidine kinase polyadenylation signal (Cole and Stacy, 1985)
   1186..1202    -  polyA_signal   bGH poly(A) signal (fragment): bovine growth hormone polyadenylation signal
   1424..2012    +  rep_origin     ori: high-copy-number ColE1/pMB1/pBR322/pUC origin of replication
   2187..2490    +  enhancer       CMV enhancer: human cytomegalovirus immediate early enhancer
   2491..2694    +  promoter       CMV promoter: human cytomegalovirus (CMV) immediate early promoter
   2739..3455    +  CDS            mPA-GFP: mPA-GFP is a fluorescent protein published in 2002, derived from Aequorea victoria. It is reported to be a monomer.
   3471..3533    +  CDS            H-Ras (fragment): human small GTPase proto-oncoprotein
   3534..3570    +  misc_feature   MCS (fragment): multiple cloning site
   3587..3671    +  CDS            large T antigen (fragment): large T antigen from SV40 (simian virus 40)
   3694..3815    +  polyA_signal   SV40 poly(A) signal: SV40 polyadenylation signal
   3849..4277    -  rep_origin     f1 ori (sequence partly withheld): f1 bacteriophage origin of replication; arrow indicates direction of (+) strand synthesis
   4304..4408    +  promoter       AmpR promoter: bla
   4410..4767    +  promoter       SV40 promoter: SV40 enhancer and early promoter
