[The description below was written by a language model from this plasmid's Addgene catalogue record and pLannotate feature annotations shown in this document.]
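Description:
mPA-GFP-Farnesyl-5 is a mammalian expression plasmid of about 4.8 kb that produces a membrane-targeted, photoactivatable green fluorescent protein. It is built on an mPA-GFP backbone. A high-copy ColE1/pUC-type origin supports propagation in E. coli, and an f1 phage origin is also present. A single NeoR/KanR (Tn5 aminoglycoside phosphotransferase) gene is placed behind tandem bacterial (AmpR/bla) and SV40 early promoters and is followed by the HSV TK polyadenylation signal. This one cassette gives kanamycin resistance in bacteria and G418 selection in mammalian cells. The SV40 promoter region also contains the SV40 origin, which permits episomal replication in cells that express large T antigen. The short ble, bGH poly(A) and large T antigen fragments in the feature table look like partial matches to flanking backbone sequence rather than functional elements.

The payload is driven by the human CMV immediate-early enhancer and promoter and terminated by the SV40 poly(A) signal. It consists of the mPA-GFP coding sequence, a monomeric photoactivatable Aequorea victoria GFP variant, fused at its C-terminus through a short linker to the final 20 amino acids of human HRAS. This tail carries the CAAX farnesylation signal, and its lipid modification anchors the fluorescent protein to cellular membranes, chiefly the inner face of the plasma membrane. The record lists excitation at 400/504 nm and emission at 515/517 nm, which presumably correspond to the states before and after photoactivation. The construct is typically used as a membrane localization marker. Photoactivating a chosen region allows live-cell tracking of the movement and dynamics of membrane-associated protein.
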