Addgene plasmid #57133: mPA-GFP-Farnesyl-5
Purpose: Localization: Membrane, Excitation: 400 / 504, Emission: 515 / 517
Depositing lab: Michael Davidson. Depositing organization: Florida State University, Tallahassee.
Backbone
  Vector backbone: mPA-GFP
  Backbone size w/o insert (bp): 4750
  Vector type: Mammalian Expression
  Selectable markers: Neomycin (select with G418)
Growth in bacteria
  Bacterial resistance: Kanamycin, 50 μg/mL
  Growth temperature: 37°C
  Growth strain: DH5alpha
  Copy number: High Copy
Gene/Insert
  Gene/Insert name: Farnesyl (alt name: NM_001130442.1)
  Species: H. sapiens (human)
  Mutation: encodes final 20 aa of NM_001130442.1
  Entrez Gene: HRAS (a.k.a. C-BAS/HAS, C-H-RAS, C-HA-RAS1, CTLO, H-RASIDX, HAMSV, HRAS1, RASH1, p21ras)
  Promoter: CMV
  Tag / fusion protein: mPA-GFP
  Cloning method: Unknown
  Sequencing primers: 5′ CMV-F; 3′ SV40pA-R
Terms and licenses: Academic/Nonprofit Terms; Industry Terms
Depositor comments: . Excitation = 400 / 504; Emission = 515 / 517
How to cite: mPA-GFP-Farnesyl-5 was a gift from Michael Davidson (Addgene plasmid # 57133 ; http://n2t.net/addgene:57133 ; RRID:Addgene_57133)
