>Addgene plasmid #57133 | mPA-GFP-Farnesyl-5 | depositor partial sequence | sequence record 88276 | insert sequence
GTCAGATCCGCTAGCGCTACCGGTCGCCACCATGGTGAGCAAGGGCGAGGAGCTGTTCACCGGGGTGGTG
CCCATCCTGGTCGAGCTGGACGGCGACGTAAACGGCCACAAGTTCAGCGTGTCCGGCGAGGGCGAGGGCG
ATGCCACCTACGGCAAGCTGACCCTGAAGTTCATCTGCACCACCGGCAAGCTGCCCGTGCCCTGGCCCAC
CCTCGTGACCACCTTCAGCTACGGCGTGCAGTGCTTCAGCCGCTACCCCGACCACATGAAGCAGCACGAC
TTCTTCAAGTCCGCCATGCCCGAAGGCTACGTCCAGGAGCGCACCATCTTCTTCAAGGACGACGGCAACT
ACAAGACCCGCGCCGAGGTGAAGTTCGAGGGCGACACCCTGGTGAACCGCATCGAGCTGAAGGGCATCGA
CTTCAAGGAGGACGGCAACATCCTGGGGCACAAGCTGGAGTACAACTACAACAGCCACAACGTCTATATC
ATGGCCGACAAGCAGAAGAACGGCATCAAGGCCAACTTCAAGATCCGCCACAACATCGAGGACGGCAGCG
TGCAGCTCGCCGACCACTACCAGCAGAACACCCCCATCGGCGACGGCCCCGTGCTGCTGCCCGACAACCA
CTACCTGAGCCACCAGTCCAAGCTGAGCAAAGACCCCAACGAGAAGCGCGATCACATGGTCCTGCTGGAG
TTCGTGACCGCCGCCGGGATCACTCTCGGCATGGACGAGCTGTACAAGTCCGGACTCAGATCTAAGCTGA
ACCCTCCTGATGAGAGTGGCCCCGGCTGCATGAGCTGCAAGTGTGTGCTCTCCTGAGAATTCTGCAGTCG
ACGGTACCGCGGGCCCGGGATCCACCGGATCTAGATAACTGATCATAATCAGCCATACCACATTTGTAGA
GGTTTTACTTGCT
