>Addgene plasmid #57133 | mPA-GFP-Farnesyl-5 | addgene partial sequence | sequence record 121916 | SV40pA-R 5'-GAAATTTGTGATGCTATTGC-3'
TTGCATTCATTTTATGTTTCAGGTTCAGGGGGAGGTGTGGGAGGTTTTTTAAAGCAAGTAAAACCTCTAC
AAATGTGGTATGGCTGATTATGATCAGTTATCTAGATCCGGTGGATCCCGGGCCCGCGGTACCGTCGACT
GCAGAATTCTCAGGAGAGCACACACTTGCAGCTCATGCAGCCGGGGCCACTCTCATCAGGAGGGTTCAGC
TTAGATCTGAGTCCGGACTTGTACAGCTCGTCCATGCCGAGAGTGATCCCGGCGGCGGTCACGAACTCCA
GCAGGACCATGTGATCGCGCTTCTCGTTGGGGTCTTTGCTCAGCTTGGACTGGTGGCTCAGGTAGTGGTT
GTCGGGCAGCAGCACGGGGCCGTCGCCGATGGGGGTGTTCTGCTGGTAGTGGTCGGCGAGCTGCACGCTG
CCGTCCTCGATGTTGTGGCGGATCTTGAAGTTGGCCTTGATGCCGTTCTTCTGCTTGTCGGCCATGATAT
AGACGTTGTGGCTGTTGTAGTTGTACTCCAGCTTGTGCCCCAGGATGTTGCCGTCCTCCTTGAAGTCGAT
GCCCTTCAGCTCGATGCGGTTCACCAGGGTGTCGCCCTCGAACTTCACCTCGGCGCGGGTCTTGTAGTTG
CCGTCGTCCT
